LOCUS       Exported 7468 bp ds-DNA circular SYN 10-SEP-2021
DEFINITION  synthetic circular DNA.
ACCESSION   .
VERSION     .
KEYWORDS    .
SOURCE      synthetic DNA construct
  ORGANISM  synthetic DNA construct
REFERENCE   1 (bases 1 to 7468)
  AUTHORS   Enzo Mameli
  TITLE     Direct Submission
  JOURNAL   Exported Friday, Sep 10, 2021 from SnapGene 5.1.7
            https://www.snapgene.com
FEATURES             Location/Qualifiers
     source          1..7468
                     /organism="synthetic DNA construct"
                     /mol_type="other DNA"
     promoter        96..200
                     /gene="bla"
                     /label=AmpR promoter
     CDS             201..1061
                     /codon_start=1
                     /gene="bla"
                     /product="beta-lactamase"
                     /label=AmpR
                     /note="confers resistance to ampicillin, carbenicillin, and
                     related antibiotics"
                     /translation="MSIQHFRVALIPFFAAFCLPVFAHPETLVKVKDAEDQLGARVGYI
                     ELDLNSGKILESFRPEERFPMMSTFKVLLCGAVLSRIDAGQEQLGRRIHYSQNDLVEYS
                     PVTEKHLTDGMTVRELCSAAITMSDNTAANLLLTTIGGPKELTAFLHNMGDHVTRLDRW
                     EPELNEAIPNDERDTTMPVAMATTLRKLLTGELLTLASRQQLIDWMEADKVAGPLLRSA
                     LPAGWFIADKSGAGERGSRGIIAALGPDGKPSRIVVIYTTGSQATMDERNRQIAEIGAS
                     LIKHW"
     rep_origin      1232..1820
                     /direction=RIGHT
                     /label=ori
                     /note="high-copy-number ColE1/pMB1/pBR322/pUC origin of
                     replication"
     protein_bind    2108..2129
                     /label=CAP binding site
                     /bound_moiety="E. coli catabolite activator protein"
                     /note="CAP binding activates transcription in the
                     presenceof cAMP."
     promoter        2144..2174
                     /label=lac promoter
                     /note="promoter for the E. coli lac operon"
     protein_bind    2182..2198
                     /label=lac operator
                     /bound_moiety="lac repressor encoded by lacI"
                     /note="The lac repressor binds to the lac operator
                     toinhibit transcription in E. coli. This inhibition can be
                     relieved by adding lactose or
                     isopropyl-beta-D-thiogalactopyranoside (IPTG)."
     primer_bind     2206..2222
                     /label=M13 rev
                     /note="common sequencing primer, one of multiple similar
                     variants"
     protein_bind    2276..2309
                     /label=attB
                     /bound_moiety="phage phi-C31 integrase"
                     /note="minimal attB site for the phi-C31 integrase (Grothet
                     al., 2000)"
     promoter        2319..2417
                     /label=U6 consensus mosquito
                     /label=U6 consensus
     mosquito        100
                     /note="synthetic mosquito consensus promoter "
     misc_RNA        2436..2511
                     /label=gRNA scaffold
                     /note="guide RNA scaffold for the Streptococcus pyogenes
                     CRISPR/Cas9 system"
     misc_feature    2520..2684
                     /label=3'end snRNAU696AB Dmel
     promoter        2743..5252
                     /label=Ac5 promoter
                     /note="Drosophila melanogaster actin 5C promoter"
     CDS             5286..6002
                     /codon_start=1
                     /product="enhanced blue variant of GFP (Ai et al., 2007)"
                     /label=EBFP2
                     /note="mammalian codon-optimized"
                     /translation="MVSKGEELFTGVVPILVELDGDVNGHKFSVRGEGEGDATNGKLTL
                     KFICTTGKLPVPWPTLVTTLSHGVQCFARYPDHMKQHDFFKSAMPEGYVQERTIFFKDD
                     GTYKTRAEVKFEGDTLVNRIELKGVDFKEDGNILGHKLEYNFNSHNIYIMAVKQKNGIK
                     VNFKIRHNVEDGSVQLADHYQQNTPIGDGPVLLPDSHYLSTQSVLSKDPNEKRDHMVLL
                     EFRTAAGITLGMDELYK"
     CDS             6006..6059
                     /codon_start=1
                     /product="2A peptide from Thosea asigna virus
                     capsidprotein"
                     /label=T2A
                     /note="Eukaryotic ribosomes fail to insert a peptide bond
                     between the Gly and Pro residues, yielding separate
                     polypeptides."
                     /translation="EGRGSLLTCGDVEENPGP"
     CDS             6084..6683
                     /codon_start=1
                     /gene="pac from Streptomyces alboniger"
                     /product="puromycin N-acetyltransferase"
                     /label=PuroR
                     /note="confers resistance to puromycin"
                     /translation="MTEYKPTVRLATRDDVPRAVRTLAAAFADYPATRHTVDPDRHIER
                     VTELQELFLTRVGLDIGKVWVADDGAAVAVWTTPESVEAGAVFAEIGPRMAELSGSRLA
                     AQQQMEGLLAPHRPKEPAWFLATVGVSPDHQGKGLGSAVVLPGVEAAERAGVPAFLETS
                     APRNLPFYERLGFTVTADVEVPEGPRTWCMTRKPGA"
     polyA_signal    6710..6831
                     /label=SV40 poly(A) signal
                     /note="SV40 polyadenylation signal"
     protein_bind    7025..7058
                     /label=attB
                     /bound_moiety="phage phi-C31 integrase"
                     /note="minimal attB site for the phi-C31 integrase (Grothet
                     al., 2000)"
     primer_bind     complement(7074..7090)
                     /label=M13 fwd
                     /note="common sequencing primer, one of multiple similar
                     variants"
ORIGIN
        1 gacgaaaggg cctcgtgata cgcctatttt tataggttaa tgtcatgata ataatggttt
       61 cttagacgtc aggtggcact tttcggggaa atgtgcgcgg aacccctatt tgtttatttt
      121 tctaaataca ttcaaatatg tatccgctca tgagacaata accctgataa atgcttcaat
      181 aatattgaaa aaggaagagt atgagtattc aacatttccg tgtcgccctt attccctttt
      241 ttgcggcatt ttgccttcct gtttttgctc acccagaaac gctggtgaaa gtaaaagatg
      301 ctgaagatca gttgggtgca cgagtgggtt acatcgaact ggatctcaac agcggtaaga
      361 tccttgagag ttttcgcccc gaagaacgtt ttccaatgat gagcactttt aaagttctgc
      421 tatgtggcgc ggtattatcc cgtattgacg ccgggcaaga gcaactcggt cgccgcatac
      481 actattctca gaatgacttg gttgagtact caccagtcac agaaaagcat cttacggatg
      541 gcatgacagt aagagaatta tgcagtgctg ccataaccat gagtgataac actgcggcca
      601 acttacttct gacaacgatc ggaggaccga aggagctaac cgcttttttg cacaacatgg
      661 gggatcatgt aactcgcctt gatcgttggg aaccggagct gaatgaagcc ataccaaacg
      721 acgagcgtga caccacgatg cctgtagcaa tggcaacaac gttgcgcaaa ctattaactg
      781 gcgaactact tactctagct tcccggcaac aattaataga ctggatggag gcggataaag
      841 ttgcaggacc acttctgcgc tcggcccttc cggctggctg gtttattgct gataaatctg
      901 gagccggtga gcgtgggtct cgcggtatca ttgcagcact ggggccagat ggtaagccct
      961 cccgtatcgt agttatctac acgacgggga gtcaggcaac tatggatgaa cgaaatagac
     1021 agatcgctga gataggtgcc tcactgatta agcattggta actgtcagac caagtttact
     1081 catatatact ttagattgat ttaaaacttc atttttaatt taaaaggatc taggtgaaga
     1141 tcctttttga taatctcatg accaaaatcc cttaacgtga gttttcgttc cactgagcgt
     1201 cagaccccgt agaaaagatc aaaggatctt cttgagatcc tttttttctg cgcgtaatct
     1261 gctgcttgca aacaaaaaaa ccaccgctac cagcggtggt ttgtttgccg gatcaagagc
     1321 taccaactct ttttccgaag gtaactggct tcagcagagc gcagatacca aatactgttc
     1381 ttctagtgta gccgtagtta ggccaccact tcaagaactc tgtagcaccg cctacatacc
     1441 tcgctctgct aatcctgtta ccagtggctg ctgccagtgg cgataagtcg tgtcttaccg
     1501 ggttggactc aagacgatag ttaccggata aggcgcagcg gtcgggctga acggggggtt
     1561 cgtgcacaca gcccagcttg gagcgaacga cctacaccga actgagatac ctacagcgtg
     1621 agctatgaga aagcgccacg cttcccgaag ggagaaaggc ggacaggtat ccggtaagcg
     1681 gcagggtcgg aacaggagag cgcacgaggg agcttccagg gggaaacgcc tggtatcttt
     1741 atagtcctgt cgggtttcgc cacctctgac ttgagcgtcg atttttgtga tgctcgtcag
     1801 gggggcggag cctatggaaa aacgccagca acgcggcctt tttacggttc ctggcctttt
     1861 gctggccttt tgctcacatg ttctttcctg cgttatcccc tgattctgtg gataaccgta
     1921 ttaccgcctt tgagtgagct gataccgctc gccgcagccg aacgaccgag cgcagcgagt
     1981 cagtgagcga ggaagcggaa gagcgcccaa tacgcaaacc gcctctcccc gcgcgttggc
     2041 cgattcatta atgcagctgg cacgacaggt ttcccgactg gaaagcgggc agtgagcgca
     2101 acgcaattaa tgtgagttag ctcactcatt aggcacccca ggctttacac tttatgcttc
     2161 cggctcgtat gttgtgtgga attgtgagcg gataacaatt tcacacagga aacagctatg
     2221 accatgatta cgccaagctt gcatgcctgc aggtcgactc tagaggatcc cccgggtgcc
     2281 agggcgtgcc cttgggctcc ccgggcgcgt acttcgaatt cccactattc aatcacttaa
     2341 aaatataagt ttatccatcg ctagaaccgt tttgacgtgc gctaactata taagcaaaat
     2401 ggtttccctc tatacttggg tcttcgagaa gacctgtttt agagctagaa atagcaagtt
     2461 aaaataaggc tagtccgtta tcaacttgaa aaagtggcac cgagtcggtg cttttttttt
     2521 tttgcctacc tggagcctga gagttgttca ataaaataaa aatgtttcgt ttttttgctt
     2581 tcgccagtat ttattatttt tcatcaatat gtattcaatt tggtatgtat ttagtaattg
     2641 taatatatag acaatggttt tccgttgacg tacatacatc tgacggtacc cagcatgcaa
     2701 ttctatattc taaaaacaca aatgatactt ctaaaaaaaa atcatgaatg gcatcaactc
     2761 tgaatcaaat ctttgcagat gcacctactt ctcatttcca ctgtcacatc atttttccag
     2821 atctcgctgc ctgttatgtg gcccacaaac caagacacgt tttatggcca ttaaagctgg
     2881 ctgatcgtcg ccaaacacca aatacataat gaatatgtac acattcgaga aagaagcgat
     2941 caaagaagca tcttcgggcg gagtaggaga atgcggagga gaaggagaac gagctgatct
     3001 agtatctctc cacaatccaa tgccaactga ccaactggcc atattcggag caatttgaag
     3061 ccaatttcca tcgcctggcg atcgctccat tcttggctat atgtttttca ccgttacccg
     3121 gggccatttt caaagactcg tcggcaagat aagattgtgt cactcgctgt ctctcttcat
     3181 ttgtcgaaga atgctgagga atttcgcgat gacgtcggcg agtattttga agaatgagaa
     3241 taatttgtat ttatacgaaa atcagttagt ggaattttct acaaaaacat gttatctata
     3301 gataattttg ttgcaaaata tgttgactat gacaaagatt gtatgtatat acctttaatg
     3361 tattctcatt ttcttatgta tttataatgg caatgatgat actgatgata ttttaagatg
     3421 atgccagacc aaaaggcttg aatttctgcg tcttttgccg aacgcagtgc atgtgcaatt
     3481 gttgtttttt ggaatattca attttcggac tgtccgcttt gatttcagtt tcttggctta
     3541 ttcaaaaagc aaagtaaagc caaaaaagcg agatggcaat accaaatgcg gcaaaacggt
     3601 agtggaagga aaggggtgcg gggcagcgga aggaagggtg gggcggggcg tggcggggtc
     3661 tgtggctggg cgcgacgtca ccgacgttgg agccactcct ttgaccatgt gtgcgtgtgt
     3721 gtattattcg tgtctcgcca ctcgccggtt gtttttttct ttttatgctg cgctctctct
     3781 agcgccatct cgcttacgca tgctcaacgc accgcatgtt gccgtttcct tttatgcgtc
     3841 attttggctc gaaataggca attatttaaa caaagattag tcaacgaaaa cgctaaaata
     3901 aataagtcta caatatggtt acttattgcc atgtgtgtgc agccaacgat agcaacaaaa
     3961 gcaacaacac aggtggcttt ccctctttca ctttttgttt gcaagccgcg tgcgagcaag
     4021 acggcacgac cggcaaacgc aattacgctg acaaagagca gacgaagttt tggcgaaaaa
     4081 catcaaggcg cctgatacga atgcatttgc aataacaatt gcgatattta atattgttta
     4141 tgaagctgtt tgacttcaaa acacacaaaa aaaaaaataa aacaaattat ttgaaagaga
     4201 attaggaatc ggacgcttat cgttagggta acaacaagaa atgcttactg agtcacagcc
     4261 tctggaaaac tgccgcaagc cagagagaga gagaaaaaga gggagagcag cttagaccgc
     4321 atgtgcttgt gtgtgaggcg tctctctctt cgtctctgtt gcgcaaacgc atagactgca
     4381 ctgagaaaat cgattaccta ttttttatga atgaatattt gcactattac tattcaaaac
     4441 tattaagata gcaatcacat tcaatagcca aatactatac cacctgagcg atgcaacgaa
     4501 atgatcaatt tgagcaaaaa tgctgcatat ttaggacggc atcattatag aaatgcttct
     4561 tgctgtgtac ttttctctcg tctggcagct gtttcgccgt tattgttaaa accggcttaa
     4621 gttaggtgtg ttttctacga ctagtgaatg ccctactaga agatgtgtgt tgcacaaaat
     4681 gtccctggaa taaccaattt gaagtgcaga tagcagtaaa cgtaagctaa tatgaatatt
     4741 atttaactgt aatgttttaa tatcgctgga cattactaat aaacccacta taaacacatg
     4801 tacatatgta tgttttggca tacaatgagt agttggggaa aaaatgtgta aaagcaccgt
     4861 gaccatcaca gcataaagat aaccagctga agtatcgaat atgagtaacc cccaaattga
     4921 atcacatgcc gcaactgata ggacccatgg aagtacactc ttcatggcga tatacaagac
     4981 acacacaagc acgaacaccc agttgcggag gaaattctcc gtaaatgaaa acccaatcgg
     5041 cgaacaattc atacccatat atggtaaaag ttttgaacgc gacttgagag cggagagcat
     5101 tgcggctgat aaggttttag cgctaagcgg gctttataaa acgggctgcg ggaccagttt
     5161 tcatatcact accgtttgag ttcttgtgct gtgtggatac tcctcccgac acaaagccgc
     5221 tccatcagcc agcagtcgtc taatccagag accccggatc cagatgaatt cgcccttgtt
     5281 taaacatggt gagcaagggc gaggagctgt tcaccggggt ggtgcccatc ctggtcgagc
     5341 tggacggcga cgtaaacggc cacaagttca gcgtgagggg cgagggcgag ggcgatgcca
     5401 ccaacggcaa gctgaccctg aagttcatct gcaccaccgg caagctgccc gtgccctggc
     5461 ccaccctcgt gaccaccctg agccacggcg tgcagtgctt cgcccgctac cccgaccaca
     5521 tgaagcagca cgacttcttc aagtccgcca tgcccgaagg ctacgtccag gagcgcacca
     5581 tcttcttcaa ggacgacggc acctacaaga cccgcgccga ggtgaagttc gagggcgaca
     5641 ccctagtgaa ccgcatcgag ctgaagggcg tcgacttcaa ggaggacggc aacatcctgg
     5701 ggcacaagct ggagtacaac ttcaacagcc acaacatcta tatcatggcc gtcaagcaga
     5761 agaacggcat caaggtgaac ttcaagatcc gccacaacgt ggaggacggc agcgtgcagc
     5821 tcgccgacca ctaccagcag aacaccccca tcggcgacgg ccccgtgctg ctgcccgaca
     5881 gccactacct gagcacccag tccgtgctga gcaaagaccc caacgagaag cgcgatcaca
     5941 tggtcctgct ggagttccgc accgccgccg ggatcactct cggcatggac gagctgtaca
     6001 agcttgaggg cagaggaagc cttctaacat gcggtgacgt ggaggagaat cccggccctg
     6061 ctagcggtag cggcagcggt agcatgaccg agtacaagcc cacggtgcgc ctcgccaccc
     6121 gcgacgacgt cccccgggcc gtacgcaccc tcgccgccgc gttcgccgac taccccgcca
     6181 cgcgccacac cgtcgacccg gaccgccaca tcgagcgggt caccgagctg caagaactct
     6241 tcctcacgcg cgtcgggctc gacatcggca aggtgtgggt cgcggacgac ggcgccgcgg
     6301 tggcggtctg gaccacgccg gagagcgtcg aagcgggggc ggtgttcgcc gagatcggcc
     6361 cgcgcatggc cgagttgagc ggttcccggc tggccgcgca gcaacagatg gaaggcctcc
     6421 tggcgccgca ccggcccaag gagcccgcgt ggttcctggc caccgtcggc gtctcgcccg
     6481 accaccaggg caagggtctg ggcagcgccg tcgtgctccc cggagtggag gcggccgagc
     6541 gcgccggggt gcccgccttc ctggagacct ccgcgccccg caacctcccc ttctacgagc
     6601 ggctcggctt caccgtcacc gccgacgtcg aggtgcccga aggaccgcgc acctggtgca
     6661 tgacccgcaa gcccggtgcc tgactcgagg gatccgaatt cagacatgat aagatacatt
     6721 gatgagtttg gacaaaccac aactagaatg cagtgaaaaa aatgctttat ttgtgaaatt
     6781 tgtgatgcta ttgctttatt tgtaaccatt ataagctgca ataaacaagt taacaacaac
     6841 aattgcattc attttatgtt tcaggttcag ggggaggtgt gggaggtttt ttaaagcaag
     6901 taaaacctct acaaatgtgg tatggctgat tatgatcagt cgaccgatgc ccttgagagc
     6961 cttcaaccca gtcagctcct tccggtgggc gcggggcatg actatcgtcg ccgcacttat
     7021 ggtacgcgcc cggggagccc aagggcacgc cctggcaccc gaagggcgaa ttcactggcc
     7081 gtcgttttac aacgtcgtga ctgggaaaac cctggcgtta cccaacttaa tcgccttgca
     7141 gcacatcccc ctttcgccag ctggcgtaat agcgaagagg cccgcaccga tcgcccttcc
     7201 caacagttgc gcagcctgaa tggcgaatgg cgcctgatgc ggtattttct ccttacgcat
     7261 ctgtgcggta tttcacaccg catatggtgc actctcagta caatctgctc tgatgccgca
     7321 tagttaagcc agccccgaca cccgccaaca cccgctgacg cgccctgacg ggcttgtctg
     7381 ctcccggcat ccgcttacag acaagctgtg accgtctccg ggagctgcat gtgtcagagg
     7441 ttttcaccgt catcaccgaa acgcgcga
//
