>Addgene plasmid #176678 | pLib6.4B-Consensus | addgene full sequence | sequence record 348666 | Addgene NGS Result
GACGAAAGGGCCTCGTGATACGCCTATTTTTATAGGTTAATGTCATGATAATAATGGTTTCTTAGACGTC
AGGTGGCACTTTTCGGGGAAATGTGCGCGGAACCCCTATTTGTTTATTTTTCTAAATACATTCAAATATG
TATCCGCTCATGAGACAATAACCCTGATAAATGCTTCAATAATATTGAAAAAGGAAGAGTATGAGTATTC
AACATTTCCGTGTCGCCCTTATTCCCTTTTTTGCGGCATTTTGCCTTCCTGTTTTTGCTCACCCAGAAAC
GCTGGTGAAAGTAAAAGATGCTGAAGATCAGTTGGGTGCACGAGTGGGTTACATCGAACTGGATCTCAAC
AGCGGTAAGATCCTTGAGAGTTTTCGCCCCGAAGAACGTTTTCCAATGATGAGCACTTTTAAAGTTCTGC
TATGTGGCGCGGTATTATCCCGTATTGACGCCGGGCAAGAGCAACTCGGTCGCCGCATACACTATTCTCA
GAATGACTTGGTTGAGTACTCACCAGTCACAGAAAAGCATCTTACGGATGGCATGACAGTAAGAGAATTA
TGCAGTGCTGCCATAACCATGAGTGATAACACTGCGGCCAACTTACTTCTGACAACGATCGGAGGACCGA
AGGAGCTAACCGCTTTTTTGCACAACATGGGGGATCATGTAACTCGCCTTGATCGTTGGGAACCGGAGCT
GAATGAAGCCATACCAAACGACGAGCGTGACACCACGATGCCTGTAGCAATGGCAACAACGTTGCGCAAA
CTATTAACTGGCGAACTACTTACTCTAGCTTCCCGGCAACAATTAATAGACTGGATGGAGGCGGATAAAG
TTGCAGGACCACTTCTGCGCTCGGCCCTTCCGGCTGGCTGGTTTATTGCTGATAAATCTGGAGCCGGTGA
GCGTGGGTCTCGCGGTATCATTGCAGCACTGGGGCCAGATGGTAAGCCCTCCCGTATCGTAGTTATCTAC
ACGACGGGGAGTCAGGCAACTATGGATGAACGAAATAGACAGATCGCTGAGATAGGTGCCTCACTGATTA
AGCATTGGTAACTGTCAGACCAAGTTTACTCATATATACTTTAGATTGATTTAAAACTTCATTTTTAATT
TAAAAGGATCTAGGTGAAGATCCTTTTTGATAATCTCATGACCAAAATCCCTTAACGTGAGTTTTCGTTC
CACTGAGCGTCAGACCCCGTAGAAAAGATCAAAGGATCTTCTTGAGATCCTTTTTTTCTGCGCGTAATCT
GCTGCTTGCAAACAAAAAAACCACCGCTACCAGCGGTGGTTTGTTTGCCGGATCAAGAGCTACCAACTCT
TTTTCCGAAGGTAACTGGCTTCAGCAGAGCGCAGATACCAAATACTGTTCTTCTAGTGTAGCCGTAGTTA
GGCCACCACTTCAAGAACTCTGTAGCACCGCCTACATACCTCGCTCTGCTAATCCTGTTACCAGTGGCTG
CTGCCAGTGGCGATAAGTCGTGTCTTACCGGGTTGGACTCAAGACGATAGTTACCGGATAAGGCGCAGCG
GTCGGGCTGAACGGGGGGTTCGTGCACACAGCCCAGCTTGGAGCGAACGACCTACACCGAACTGAGATAC
CTACAGCGTGAGCTATGAGAAAGCGCCACGCTTCCCGAAGGGAGAAAGGCGGACAGGTATCCGGTAAGCG
GCAGGGTCGGAACAGGAGAGCGCACGAGGGAGCTTCCAGGGGGAAACGCCTGGTATCTTTATAGTCCTGT
CGGGTTTCGCCACCTCTGACTTGAGCGTCGATTTTTGTGATGCTCGTCAGGGGGGCGGAGCCTATGGAAA
AACGCCAGCAACGCGGCCTTTTTACGGTTCCTGGCCTTTTGCTGGCCTTTTGCTCACATGTTCTTTCCTG
CGTTATCCCCTGATTCTGTGGATAACCGTATTACCGCCTTTGAGTGAGCTGATACCGCTCGCCGCAGCCG
AACGACCGAGCGCAGCGAGTCAGTGAGCGAGGAAGCGGAAGAGCGCCCAATACGCAAACCGCCTCTCCCC
GCGCGTTGGCCGATTCATTAATGCAGCTGGCACGACAGGTTTCCCGACTGGAAAGCGGGCAGTGAGCGCA
ACGCAATTAATGTGAGTTAGCTCACTCATTAGGCACCCCAGGCTTTACACTTTATGCTTCCGGCTCGTAT
GTTGTGTGGAATTGTGAGCGGATAACAATTTCACACAGGAAACAGCTATGACCATGATTACGCCAAGCTT
GCATGCCTGCAGGTCGACTCTAGAGGATCCCCCGGGTGCCAGGGCGTGCCCTTGGGCTCCCCGGGCGCGT
ACTTCGAATTCCCACTATTCAATCACTTAAAAATATAAGTTTATCCATCGCTAGAACCGTTTTGACGTGC
GCTAACTATATAAGCAAAATGGTTTCCCTCTATACTTGGGTCTTCGAGAAGACCTGTTTTAGAGCTAGAA
ATAGCAAGTTAAAATAAGGCTAGTCCGTTATCAACTTGAAAAAGTGGCACCGAGTCGGTGCTTTTTTTTT
TTTGCCTACCTGGAGCCTGAGAGTTGTTCAATAAAATAAAAATGTTTCGTTTTTTTGCTTTCGCCAGTAT
TTATTATTTTTCATCAATATGTATTCAATTTGGTATGTATTTAGTAATTGTAATATATAGACAATGGTTT
TCCGTTGACGTACATACATCTGACGGTACCCAGCATGCAATTCTATATTCTAAAAACACAAATGATACTT
CTAAAAAAAAATCATGAATGGCATCAACTCTGAATCAAATCTTTGCAGATGCACCTACTTCTCATTTCCA
CTGTCACATCATTTTTCCAGATCTCGCTGCCTGTTATGTGGCCCACAAACCAAGACACGTTTTATGGCCA
TTAAAGCTGGCTGATCGTCGCCAAACACCAAATACATAATGAATATGTACACATTCGAGAAAGAAGCGAT
CAAAGAAGCATCTTCGGGCGGAGTAGGAGAATGCGGAGGAGAAGGAGAACGAGCTGATCTAGTATCTCTC
CACAATCCAATGCCAACTGACCAACTGGCCATATTCGGAGCAATTTGAAGCCAATTTCCATCGCCTGGCG
ATCGCTCCATTCTTGGCTATATGTTTTTCACCGTTACCCGGGGCCATTTTCAAAGACTCGTCGGCAAGAT
AAGATTGTGTCACTCGCTGTCTCTCTTCATTTGTCGAAGAATGCTGAGGAATTTCGCGATGACGTCGGCG
AGTATTTTGAAGAATGAGAATAATTTGTATTTATACGAAAATCAGTTAGTGGAATTTTCTACAAAAACAT
GTTATCTATAGATAATTTTGTTGCAAAATATGTTGACTATGACAAAGATTGTATGTATATACCTTTAATG
TATTCTCATTTTCTTATGTATTTATAATGGCAATGATGATACTGATGATATTTTAAGATGATGCCAGACC
AAAAGGCTTGAATTTCTGCGTCTTTTGCCGAACGCAGTGCATGTGCAATTGTTGTTTTTTGGAATATTCA
ATTTTCGGACTGTCCGCTTTGATTTCAGTTTCTTGGCTTATTCAAAAAGCAAAGTAAAGCCAAAAAAGCG
AGATGGCAATACCAAATGCGGCAAAACGGTAGTGGAAGGAAAGGGGTGCGGGGCAGCGGAAGGAAGGGTG
GGGCGGGGCGTGGCGGGGTCTGTGGCTGGGCGCGACGTCACCGACGTTGGAGCCACTCCTTTGACCATGT
GTGCGTGTGTGTATTATTCGTGTCTCGCCACTCGCCGGTTGTTTTTTTCTTTTTATGCTGCGCTCTCTCT
AGCGCCATCTCGCTTACGCATGCTCAACGCACCGCATGTTGCCGTTTCCTTTTATGCGTCATTTTGGCTC
GAAATAGGCAATTATTTAAACAAAGATTAGTCAACGAAAACGCTAAAATAAATAAGTCTACAATATGGTT
ACTTATTGCCATGTGTGTGCAGCCAACGATAGCAACAAAAGCAACAACACAGGTGGCTTTCCCTCTTTCA
CTTTTTGTTTGCAAGCCGCGTGCGAGCAAGACGGCACGACCGGCAAACGCAATTACGCTGACAAAGAGCA
GACGAAGTTTTGGCGAAAAACATCAAGGCGCCTGATACGAATGCATTTGCAATAACAATTGCGATATTTA
ATATTGTTTATGAAGCTGTTTGACTTCAAAACACACAAAAAAAAAAATAAAACAAATTATTTGAAAGAGA
ATTAGGAATCGGACGCTTATCGTTAGGGTAACAACAAGAAATGCTTACTGAGTCACAGCCTCTGGAAAAC
TGCCGCAAGCCAGAGAGAGAGAGAAAAAGAGGGAGAGCAGCTTAGACCGCATGTGCTTGTGTGTGAGGCG
TCTCTCTCTTCGTCTCTGTTGCGCAAACGCATAGACTGCACTGAAAAAATCGATTACCTATTTTTTATGA
ATGAATATTTGCACTATTACTATTCAAAACTATTAAGATAGCAATCACATTCAATAGCCAAATACTATAC
CACCTGAGCGATGCAACGAAATGATCAATTTGAGCAAAAATGCTGCATATTTAGGACGGCATCATTATAG
AAATGCTTCTTGCTGTGTACTTTTCTCTCGTCTGGCAGCTGTTTCGCCGTTATTGTTAAAACCGGCTTAA
GTTAGGTGTGTTTTCTACGACTAGTGAATGCCCTACTAGAAGATGTGTGTTGCACAAAATGTCCCTGGAA
TAACCAATTTGAAGTGCAGATAGCAGTAAACGTAAGCTAATATGAATATTATTTAACTGTAATGTTTTAA
TATCGCTGGACATTACTAATAAACCCACTATAAACACATGTACATATGTATGTTTTGGCATACAATGAGT
AGTTGGGGAAAAAATGTGTAAAAGCACCGTGACCATCACAGCATAAAGATAACCAGCTGAAGTATCGAAT
ATGAGTAACCCCCAAATTGAATCACATGCCGCAACTGATAGGACCCATGGAAGTACACTCTTCATGGCGA
TATACAAGACACACACAAGCACGAACACCCAGTTGCGGAGGAAATTCTCCGTAAATGAAAACCCAATCGG
CGAACAATTCATACCCATATATGGTAAAAGTTTTGAACGCGACTTGAGAGCGGAGAGCATTGCGGCTGAT
AAGGTTTTAGCGCTAAGCGGGCTTTATAAAACGGGCTGCGGGACCAGTTTTCATATCACTACCGTTTGAG
TTCTTGTGCTGTGTGGATACTCCTCCCGACACAAAGCCGCTCCATCAGCCAGCAGTCGTCTAATCCAGAG
ACCCCGGATCCAGGAATTCGCCCTTGTTTAAACATGGTGAGCAAGGGCGAGGAGCTGTTCACCGGGGTGG
TGCCCATCCTGGTCGAGCTGGACGGCGACGTAAACGGCCACAAGTTCAGCGTGAGGGGCGAGGGCGAGGG
CGATGCCACCAACGGCAAGCTGACCCTGAAGTTCATCTGCACCACCGGCAAGCTGCCCGTGCCCTGGCCC
ACCCTCGTGACCACCCTGAGCCACGGCGTGCAGTGCTTCGCCCGCTACCCCGACCACATGAAGCAGCACG
ACTTCTTCAAGTCCGCCATGCCCGAAGGCTACGTCCAGGAGCGCACCATCTTCTTCAAGGACGACGGCAC
CTACAAGACCCGCGCCGAGGTGAAGTTCGAGGGCGACACCCTAGTGAACCGCATCGAGCTGAAGGGCGTC
GACTTCAAGGAGGACGGCAACATCCTGGGGCACAAGCTGGAGTACAACTTCAACAGCCACAACATCTATA
TCATGGCCGTCAAGCAGAAGAACGGCATCAAGGTGAACTTCAAGATCCGCCACAACGTGGAGGACGGCAG
CGTGCAGCTCGCCGACCACTACCAGCAGAACACCCCCATCGGCGACGGCCCCGTGCTGCTGCCCGACAGC
CACTACCTGAGCACCCAGTCCGTGCTGAGCAAAGACCCCAACGAGAAGCGCGATCACATGGTCCTGCTGG
AGTTCCGCACCGCCGCCGGGATCACTCTCGGCATGGACGAGCTGTACAAGCTTGAGGGCAGAGGAAGCCT
TCTAACATGCGGTGACGTGGAGGAGAATCCCGGCCCTGCTAGCGGTAGCGGCAGCGGTAGCATGACCGAG
TACAAGCCCACGGTGCGCCTCGCCACCCGCGACGACGTCCCCCGGGCCGTACGCACCCTCGCCGCCGCGT
TCGCCGACTACCCCGCCACGCGCCACACCGTCGACCCGGACCGCCACATCGAGCGGGTCACCGAGCTGCA
AGAACTCTTCCTCACGCGCGTCGGGCTCGACATCGGCAAGGTGTGGGTCGCGGACGACGGCGCCGCGGTG
GCGGTCTGGACCACGCCGGAGAGCGTCGAAGCGGGGGCGGTGTTCGCCGAGATCGGCCCGCGCATGGCCG
AGTTGAGCGGTTCCCGGCTGGCCGCGCAGCAACAGATGGAAGGCCTCCTGGCGCCGCACCGGCCCAAGGA
GCCCGCGTGGTTCCTGGCCACCGTCGGCGTCTCGCCCGACCACCAGGGCAAGGGTCTGGGCAGCGCCGTC
GTGCTCCCCGGAGTGGAGGCGGCCGAGCGCGCCGGGGTGCCCGCCTTCCTGGAGACCTCCGCGCCCCGCA
ACCTCCCCTTCTACGAGCGGCTCGGCTTCACCGTCACCGCCGACGTCGAGGTGCCCGAAGGACCGCGCAC
CTGGTGCATGACCCGCAAGCCCGGTGCCTGACTCGAGGGATCCAGACATGATAAGATACATTGATGAGTT
TGGACAAACCACAACTAGAATGCAGTGAAAAAAATGCTTTATTTGTGAAATTTGTGATGCTATTGCTTTA
TTTGTAACCATTATAAGCTGCAATAAACAAGTTAACAACAACAATTGCATTCATTTTATGTTTCAGGTTC
AGGGGGAGGTGTGGGAGGTTTTTTAAAGCAAGTAAAACCTCTACAAATGTGGTATGGCTGATTATGATCA
GTCGACCGATGCCCTTGAGAGCCTTCAACCCAGTCAGCTCCTTCCGGTGGGCGCGGGGCATGACTATCGT
CGCCGCACTTATGGTACGCGCCCGGGGAGCCCAAGGGCACGCCCTGGCACCCGAAGGGCGAATTCACTGG
CCGTCGTTTTACAACGTCGTGACTGGGAAAACCCTGGCGTTACCCAACTTAATCGCCTTGCAGCACATCC
CCCTTTCGCCAGCTGGCGTAATAGCGAAGAGGCCCGCACCGATCGCCCTTCCCAACAGTTGCGCAGCCTG
AATGGCGAATGGCGCCTGATGCGGTATTTTCTCCTTACGCATCTGTGCGGTATTTCACACCGCATATGGT
GCACTCTCAGTACAATCTGCTCTGATGCCGCATAGTTAAGCCAGCCCCGACACCCGCCAACACCCGCTGA
CGCGCCCTGACGGGCTTGTCTGCTCCCGGCATCCGCTTACAGACAAGCTGTGACCGTCTCCGGGAGCTGC
ATGTGTCAGAGGTTTTCACCGTCATCACCGAAACGCGCGA
Features (pLannotate 1.2.2; 20 found; start..end, strand, type, name):
     96..200     +  promoter       AmpR promoter: bla
    201..1061    +  CDS            AmpR: β-lactamase; bla; confers resistance to ampicillin, carbenicillin, and related antibiotics
   1232..1820    +  rep_origin     ori: high-copy-number ColE1/pMB1/pBR322/pUC origin of replication
   2003..2095    +  CDS            lacI (fragment): lac repressor; lacI; The lac repressor binds to the lac operator to inhibit transcription in E. coli. This inhibition can be relieved by adding lactose or isopropyl-β-D-thiogalactopyranoside (IPTG).
   2108..2129    +  protein_bind   CAP binding site: CAP binding activates transcription in the presence of cAMP. E. coli catabolite activator protein
   2144..2174    +  promoter       lac promoter: promoter for the E. coli lac operon
   2182..2198    +  protein_bind   lac operator: The lac repressor binds to the lac operator to inhibit transcription in E. coli. This inhibition can be relieved by adding lactose or isopropyl-β-D-thiogalactopyranoside (IPTG). lac repressor encoded by lacI
   2235..2272    -  misc_feature   MCS (fragment): pUC18/19 multiple cloning site
   2276..2309    +  protein_bind   attB: minimal attB site for the φC31 integrase (Groth et al., 2000) phage φC31 integrase
   2436..2511    +  misc_RNA       gRNA scaffold: guide RNA scaffold for the Streptococcus pyogenes CRISPR/Cas9 system
   2743..5252    +  promoter       Ac5 promoter: Drosophila melanogaster actin 5C promoter
   5284..6000    +  CDS            EBFP2: EBFP2 is a basic (constitutively fluorescent) blue fluorescent protein published in 2007, derived from Aequorea victoria. It is reported to be a rapidly-maturing monomer with moderate acid sensitivity.
   6082..6681    +  CDS            PuroR: puromycin N-acetyltransferase; pac from Streptomyces alboniger; confers resistance to puromycin
   6689..6823    -  polyA_signal   SV40 poly(A) signal: SV40 polyadenylation signal
   6846..6930    -  CDS            large T antigen (fragment): large T antigen from SV40 (simian virus 40)
   6931..7013    +  CDS            TcR (fragment): tetracycline efflux protein; tet; confers resistance to tetracycline
   7017..7050    -  protein_bind   attB: minimal attB site for the φC31 integrase (Groth et al., 2000) phage φC31 integrase
   7062..7219    +  CDS            lacZα (fragment): LacZα fragment of β-galactosidase; lacZ fragment
   7225..7324    -  misc_feature   bom (fragment): basis of mobility region from pBR322
   7426..1       -  CDS            rop (fragment) (across the origin): Rop protein, which maintains plasmids at low copy number; rop
