[The description below was written by a language model from this plasmid's Addgene catalogue record, the feature table of its GenBank file and pLannotate feature annotations shown in this document.]
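Description:
pLib6.4B-Consensus is an empty sgRNA library backbone built on pUC19 for CRISPR work in insect, specifically mosquito, cells. In E. coli it is maintained as a high-copy plasmid through the ColE1/pUC origin and selected with ampicillin via the bla gene. Remnants of the pUC lac promoter/operator region, the multiple cloning site and lacZα flank the payload, along with M13 sequencing primer sites. The depositor's map is 7,468 bp and the repository's sequencing result 7,460 bp. The two annotations agree on all major elements, with small coordinate shifts downstream of the Ac5 promoter.

The payload lies between two minimal φC31 attB sites, which the sequencing-based annotation places in opposite orientations. This arrangement allows recombination-mediated cassette exchange: φC31 integrase swaps the whole intervening cassette into an acceptor cell line or organism carrying attP sites. The cassette contains two units. The first is a short synthetic mosquito consensus U6 promoter followed by the Streptococcus pyogenes Cas9 guide RNA scaffold and a 3' end region from a Drosophila U6 snRNA gene. Per the depositor, targeting sequences are cloned into a BbsI cassette, which is not annotated in the feature tables but presumably sits in the gap between promoter and scaffold. The second unit is the Drosophila melanogaster actin 5C promoter driving EBFP2, a T2A peptide and puromycin N-acetyltransferase, ending in an SV40 polyadenylation signal. Integrants therefore produce blue fluorescence and puromycin resistance as separate proteins from one transcript.

No Cas9 is encoded, so it must come from elsewhere, such as the recipient cells. The associated publication describes tools for pooled CRISPR knockout screening in mosquito cells, where site-specific integration of the guide cassette suits this use.
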