Addgene plasmid #176678: pLib6.4B-Consensus
Purpose: (Empty Backbone) Expression of sgRNA under mosquito consensus U6 promoter & delivery of D.mel-Actin5C::EBFP2-2A-puro|sgRNA cassette through PhiC31 RCME to AttP acceptor cell line/organism
Depositing lab: Norbert Perrimon. Depositing organization: Harvard Medical School. Publication: Bioinformatic and cell-based tools for pooled CRISPR knockout screening in mosquitos. Viswanatha R, Mameli E, Rodiger J, Merckaert P, Feitosa-Suntheimer F, Colpitts TM, Mohr SE, Hu Y, Perrimon N. Nat Commun. 2021 Nov 24;12(1):6825. doi: 10.1038/s41467-021-27129-3. PubMed 34819517.
Backbone
  Vector backbone: pUC19
  Vector type: Insect Expression ; CRISPR
  Selectable markers: Puromycin
Growth in bacteria
  Bacterial resistance: Ampicillin, 100 μg/mL
  Growth temperature: 37°C
  Growth strain: DH5alpha
  Copy number: High Copy
Gene/Insert
  Gene/Insert name: None
Terms and licenses: Academic/Nonprofit Terms; Industry Terms: Not Available to Industry
Depositor comments: Cloning of sgRNA targeting sequence into BbsI cassette. Please visit https://www.biorxiv.org/content/10.1101/2021.03.29.437496v2 for bioRxiv preprint.
How to cite: pLib6.4B-Consensus was a gift from Norbert Perrimon (Addgene plasmid # 176678 ; http://n2t.net/addgene:176678 ; RRID:Addgene_176678)
